>Addgene plasmid #208102 | pAAV-hSyn-R-diLACCO1 | addgene full sequence | sequence record 410570 | Addgene NGS Result
CCTGCAGGCAGCTGCGCGCTCGCTCGCTCACTGAGGCCGCCCGGGCGTCGGGCGACCTTTGGTCGCCCGG
CCTCAGTGAGCGAGCGAGCGCGCAGAGAGGGAGTGGCCAACTCCATCACTAGGGGTTCCTGCGGCCGCAC
GCGTGTGTCTAGACTGCAGAGGGCCCTGCGTATGAGTGCAAGTGGGTTTTAGGACCAGGATGAGGCGGGG
TGGGGGTGCCTACCTGACGACCGACCCCGACCCACTGGACAAGCACCCAACCCCCATTCCCCAAATTGCG
CATCCCCTATCAGAGAGGGGGAGGGGAAACAGGATGCGGCGAGGCGCGTGCGCACTGCCAGCTTCAGCAC
CGCGGACAGTGCCTTCGCCCCCGCCTGGCGGCGCGCGCCACCGCCGCCTCAGCACTGAAGGCGCGCTGAC
GTCACTCGCCGGTCCCCCGCAAACTCCCCTTCCCGGCCACCTTGGTCGCGTCCGCGCCGCCGCCGGCCCA
GCCGGACCGCACCACGCGAGGCGCGAGATAGGGGGGCACGGGCGCGACCATCTGCGCTGCGGCGCCGGCG
ACTCAGCGCTGCCTCAGTCTGCGGTGGGCAGCGGAGGAGTCGTGTCGTGCCTGAGAGCGCAGTCGAGAAG
GTACCGGATCGGACGAATAACGCGTGGATCCACCGGTGAGCTCTCTGGCTAACTAGAGAACCCACTGCTT
ACTGGCTTATCGAAATTAATACGACTCACTATAGGGAGACCCAAGCTGGCTAGCGTGCCGCCACCATGGC
CTCGAGAATGGTACAAAACATAGTCCAGCCGTTGAAGACCCTCATGGGAGACGACCCTGATTATTCATTT
GATATTCTGGAGGCGCGGTACGCGATAGAAGCGTCTACTGCCTGGTACGCAGCACTGCGAGCTACACCCG
GGGACAAAGAGAAAATTCAACAGTGCTTCGAGGCTACACGGTCCGAAGATCCCGATATAGCTTCCCAAGC
AAACGTAAGGTTCCACCTGGCGATTGCTGAAGCAAGCCATAACATAGTACTGCTACAGACGATGCGAGGC
TTTTTTGATGTTTTGCAGTCTTCAGTCAAGCACAGTCGACAGCGGATGTACTTGGATTGGGCTTCCGAGC
GGATGTTCCCCGAGGACGGCGCCCTGAGGAGCGTGATCAAGAAGGGGCTGAGGCTGAAGGACGGCGGCCA
CTACGCCGCCGAGGTCAAGACCACCTACAAGGCCAAGAAGCCCGTGCAGCTGCCCGGCGCCTACGTCGTC
GACATCAAGTTGGACATCGTGTCCCACAACGAGGACTACACTATCGTGGAACAGTGCGAACGCGCCGAGG
GCCGCCACTCCACCGGCGGCGTGGACGAGCTGTACAAGGGAGGTACAGGCGGGAGTCTGGTGAGCAAGGG
CGAGGAGGATGACATGGCCATCGTCAAGGAGTTCATGCGCTACAAGGTGCACATGGAGGGCTCCGTAAAC
GGCCACGAGTTCGAGATCGAGGGCGAGGGCGAGGGCCGCCCCTACGAGGCCTTTCAGACCGCTAAGCTGA
AGGTGACCAAGGGTGGCCCCCTGCCCTTCGCCTGGGACATCCTATCCCCTCAGTTCATGTACGGCTCCAA
GGCCTACATTAAGCACCCAGCCGATATCCCCGACTACTTCAAGCTGTCCTTCCCCGAGGGCTTCAGGTGG
GAGCGCGTGATGTACTTCGAGGACGGCGGCATTATTCACGTTAACCAGGACTCCTCCCTGCAGGACGGCG
TATTTATCTACAAGGTGAAGCTGCGCGGCACCAACTTCCCCCCCGACGGCCCCGTAATGCAGAAGAAGAC
CATGGGCTGGGAGGCGAGGCCGCCGGTCTACGGTCAACTCACAGAACAGCATCAGGCAGTTATAGACGCC
ATCTTTGCCGGCGATGCGGACGGTGCTAGAAAAGCTATGATGGCTCATCTGAGCTTCGTCCATTCGACTA
TGCAACGCTTCGATGGAGATCAGGCCCGACACGCACGCATTTCCAGACTGCCTGGAGAGCATAATGAGCA
CTCTCGGGAAAAGAAAGCATGAAAGCTTATCGATAATCAACCTCTGGATTACAAAATTTGTGAAAGATTG
ACTGGTATTCTTAACTATGTTGCTCCTTTTACGCTATGTGGATACGCTGCTTTAATGCCTTTGTATCATG
CTATTGCTTCCCGTATGGCTTTCATTTTCTCCTCCTTGTATAAATCCTGGTTGCTGTCTCTTTATGAGGA
GTTGTGGCCCGTTGTCAGGCAACGTGGCGTGGTGTGCACTGTGTTTGCTGACGCAACCCCCACTGGTTGG
GGCATTGCCACCACCTGTCAGCTCCTTTCCGGGACTTTCGCTTTCCCCCTCCCTATTGCCACGGCGGAAC
TCATCGCCGCCTGCCTTGCCCGCTGCTGGACAGGGGCTCGGCTGTTGGGCACTGACAATTCCGTGGTGTT
GTCGGGGAAATCATCGTCCTTTCCTTGGCTGCTCGCCTATGTTGCCACCTGGATTCTGCGCGGGACGTCC
TTCTGCTACGTCCCTTCGGCCCTCAATCCAGCGGACCTTCCTTCCCGCGGCCTGCTGCCGGCTCTGCGGC
CTCTTCCGCGTCTTCGCCTTCGCCCTCAGACGAGTCGGATCTCCCTTTGGGCCGCCTCCCCGCATCGATA
CCGAGCGCTGCTCGAGAGATCTACGGGTGGCATCCCTGTGACCCCTCCCCAGTGCCTCTCCTGGCCCTGG
AAGTTGCCACTCCAGTGCCCACCAGCCTTGTCCTAATAAAATTAAGTTGCATCATTTTGTCTGACTAGGT
GTCCTTCTATAATATTATGGGGTGGAGGGGGGTGGTATGGAGCAAGGGGCAAGTTGGGAAGACAACCTGT
AGGGCCTGCGGGGTCTATTGGGAACCAAGCTGGAGTGCAGTGGCACAATCTTGGCTCACTGCAATCTCCG
CCTCCTGGGTTCAAGCGATTCTCCTGCCTCAGCCTCCCGAGTTGTTGGGATTCCAGGCATGCATGACCAG
GCTCAGCTAATTTTTGTTTTTTTGGTAGAGACGGGGTTTCACCATATTGGCCAGGCTGGTCTCCAACTCC
TAATCTCAGGTGATCTACCCACCTTGGCCTCCCAAATTGCTGGGATTACAGGCGTGAACCACTGCTCCCT
TCCCTGTCCTTCTGATTTTGTAGGTAACCACGTGCGGACCGAGCGGCCGCAGGAACCCCTAGTGATGGAG
TTGGCCACTCCCTCTCTGCGCGCTCGCTCGCTCACTGAGGCCGGGCGACCAAAGGTCGCCCGACGCCCGG
GCTTTGCCCGGGCGGCCTCAGTGAGCGAGCGAGCGCGCAGCTGCCTGCAGGGGCGCCTGATGCGGTATTT
TCTCCTTACGCATCTGTGCGGTATTTCACACCGCATA
[95 nt withheld, positions 3398-3492]
T
[46 nt withheld, positions 3494-3539]
C
[141 nt withheld, positions 3541-3681]
CCTTTGACGTTGGAGTCCACGTTCTTT
[37 nt withheld, positions 3709-3745]
ACTCTATCTCGGGCTATTCTTTTGATTTATAAGGGATTTTGCCGATTTCGGTCTATTGGTTAAAAAATGA
GCTGATTTAACAAAAATTTAACGCGAATTTTAACAAAATATTAACGTTTACAATTTTATGGTGCACTCTC
AGTACAATCTGCTCTGATGCCGCATAGTTAAGCCAGCCCCGACACCCGCCAACACCCGCTGACGCGCCCT
GACGGGCTTGTCTGCTCCCGGCATCCGCTTACAGACAAGCTGTGACCGTCTCCGGGAGCTGCATGTGTCA
GAGGTTTTCACCGTCATCACCGAAACGCGCGAGACGAAAGGGCCTCGTGATACGCCTATTTTTATAGGTT
AATGTCATGATAATAATGGTTTCTTAGACGTCAGGTGGCACTTTTCGGGGAAATGTGCGCGGAACCCCTA
TTTGTTTATTTTTCTAAATACATTCAAATATGTATCCGCTCATGAGACAATAACCCTGATAAATGCTTCA
ATAATATTGAAAAAGGAAGAGTATGAGTATTCAACATTTCCGTGTCGCCCTTATTCCCTTTTTTGCGGCA
TTTTGCCTTCCTGTTTTTGCTCACCCAGAAACGCTGGTGAAAGTAAAAGATGCTGAAGATCAGTTGGGTG
CACGAGTGGGTTACATCGAACTGGATCTCAACAGCGGTAAGATCCTTGAGAGTTTTCGCCCCGAAGAACG
TTTTCCAATGATGAGCACTTTTAAAGTTCTGCTATGTGGCGCGGTATTATCCCGTATTGACGCCGGGCAA
GAGCAACTCGGTCGCCGCATACACTATTCTCAGAATGACTTGGTTGAGTACTCACCAGTCACAGAAAAGC
ATCTTACGGATGGCATGACAGTAAGAGAATTATGCAGTGCTGCCATAACCATGAGTGATAACACTGCGGC
CAACTTACTTCTGACAACGATCGGAGGACCGAAGGAGCTAACCGCTTTTTTGCACAACATGGGGGATCAT
GTAACTCGCCTTGATCGTTGGGAACCGGAGCTGAATGAAGCCATACCAAACGACGAGCGTGACACCACGA
TGCCTGTAGCAATGGCAACAACGTTGCGCAAACTATTAACTGGCGAACTACTTACTCTAGCTTCCCGGCA
ACAATTAATAGACTGGATGGAGGCGGATAAAGTTGCAGGACCACTTCTGCGCTCGGCCCTTCCGGCTGGC
TGGTTTATTGCTGATAAATCTGGAGCCGGTGAGCGTGGGTCTCGCGGTATCATTGCAGCACTGGGGCCAG
ATGGTAAGCCCTCCCGTATCGTAGTTATCTACACGACGGGGAGTCAGGCAACTATGGATGAACGAAATAG
ACAGATCGCTGAGATAGGTGCCTCACTGATTAAGCATTGGTAACTGTCAGACCAAGTTTACTCATATATA
CTTTAGATTGATTTAAAACTTCATTTTTAATTTAAAAGGATCTAGGTGAAGATCCTTTTTGATAATCTCA
TGACCAAAATCCCTTAACGTGAGTTTTCGTTCCACTGAGCGTCAGACCCCGTAGAAAAGATCAAAGGATC
TTCTTGAGATCCTTTTTTTCTGCGCGTAATCTGCTGCTTGCAAACAAAAAAACCACCGCTACCAGCGGTG
GTTTGTTTGCCGGATCAAGAGCTACCAACTCTTTTTCCGAAGGTAACTGGCTTCAGCAGAGCGCAGATAC
CAAATACTGTTCTTCTAGTGTAGCCGTAGTTAGGCCACCACTTCAAGAACTCTGTAGCACCGCCTACATA
CCTCGCTCTGCTAATCCTGTTACCAGTGGCTGCTGCCAGTGGCGATAAGTCGTGTCTTACCGGGTTGGAC
TCAAGACGATAGTTACCGGATAAGGCGCAGCGGTCGGGCTGAACGGGGGGTTCGTGCACACAGCCCAGCT
TGGAGCGAACGACCTACACCGAACTGAGATACCTACAGCGTGAGCTATGAGAAAGCGCCACGCTTCCCGA
AGGGAGAAAGGCGGACAGGTATCCGGTAAGCGGCAGGGTCGGAACAGGAGAGCGCACGAGGGAGCTTCCA
GGGGGAAACGCCTGGTATCTTTATAGTCCTGTCGGGTTTCGCCACCTCTGACTTGAGCGTCGATTTTTGT
GATGCTCGTCAGGGGGGCGGAGCCTATGGAAAAACGCCAGCAACGCGGCCTTTTTACGGTTCCTGGCCTT
TTGCTGGCCTTTTGCTCACATGT
Features (pLannotate 1.2.2; 16 found; start..end, strand, type, name):
     12..39      +  repeat_region  AAV2 ITR (fragment): inverted terminal repeat of adeno-associated virus serotype 2 inverted
     68..95      +  repeat_region  AAV2 ITR (fragment): inverted terminal repeat of adeno-associated virus serotype 2 inverted
    175..622     +  promoter       hSyn promoter: human synapsin I promoter; confers neuron-specific expression (Kügler et al., 2003)
    668..701     +  LTR            5' LTR (truncated) (fragment): truncated 5' long terminal repeat (LTR) from HIV-1
    717..735     +  promoter       T7 promoter: promoter for bacteriophage T7 RNA polymerase
   1113..1835    +  CDS            HyPerRed (fragment): red fluorescent genetically encoded indicator for H2O2 ()
   2065..2653    +  misc_feature   WPRE: woodchuck hepatitis virus posttranscriptional regulatory element
   2685..3161    +  polyA_signal   hGH poly(A) signal: human growth hormone polyadenylation signal
   3201..3341    +  repeat_region  AAV2 ITR: inverted terminal repeat of adeno-associated virus serotype 2 inverted
   3346..3397    -  misc_feature   bom (fragment): basis of mobility region from pBR322
   3416..3871    +  rep_origin     f1 ori (sequence partly withheld): f1 bacteriophage origin of replication; arrow indicates direction of (+) strand synthesis
   3872..3921    -  misc_feature   bom (fragment): basis of mobility region from pBR322
   4023..4058    -  CDS            rop (fragment): Rop protein, which maintains plasmids at low copy number; rop
   4153..4257    +  promoter       AmpR promoter: bla
   4258..5118    +  CDS            AmpR: β-lactamase; bla; confers resistance to ampicillin, carbenicillin, and related antibiotics
   5289..5877    +  rep_origin     ori: high-copy-number ColE1/pMB1/pBR322/pUC origin of replication
