[The description below was written by a language model from this plasmid's Addgene catalogue record and pLannotate feature annotations shown in this document.]
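Description:
pAAV-hSyn-R-diLACCO1 is an adeno-associated virus transfer plasmid (5,938 nt in the sequenced record) built on a pAAV backbone and intended for neuronal expression of a control version of an intracellular L-lactate biosensor. It is maintained in bacteria through a high-copy ColE1/pUC-type origin and selected with ampicillin via the β-lactamase gene and its promoter. An f1 phage origin is also present, along with small remnants of pBR322 bom and rop sequences. The recombination-reduced propagation strain listed is typical for plasmids carrying repeat-rich ITRs.

The expression cassette lies between AAV2 inverted terminal repeats, which are the cis elements required for replication and packaging of the cassette into AAV particles. The downstream ITR is annotated in full, while only short fragments of the upstream one were detected. Within the cassette, the human synapsin I promoter confers neuron-specific transcription of the sensor coding region, followed by a WPRE to enhance transcript stability and expression and a human growth hormone polyadenylation signal. A T7 promoter and a very short match to an HIV-1 LTR sit between the promoter and the coding region, probably as cloning carry-over. The automated annotation labels part of the open reading frame as a HyPerRed fragment, which most likely reflects a shared red fluorescent protein module rather than an H2O2 sensor. The catalogue insert field reads eLACCO2.1, which does not match the plasmid name or stated purpose, so the exact insert identity should be checked against the sequence. The construct serves as a control alongside lactate biosensors in fluorescence imaging of neurons.
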