Addgene plasmid #208102: pAAV-hSyn-R-diLACCO1
Purpose: Control biosensor for intracellular L-lactate
Depositing lab: Robert Campbell & Marie-Eve Paquet. Depositing organization: Universite Laval. Publication: Lactate biosensors for spectrally and spatially multiplexed fluorescence imaging. Nasu Y, Aggarwal A, Le GNT, Vo CT, Kambe Y, Wang X, Beinlich FRM, Lee AB, Ram TR, Wang F, Gorzo KA, Kamijo Y, Boisvert M, Nishinami S, Kawamura G, Ozawa T, Toda H, Gordon GR, Ge S, Hirase H, Nedergaard M, Paquet ME, Drobizhev M, Podgorski K, Campbell RE. Nat Commun. 2023 Oct 27;14(1):6598. doi: 10.1038/s41467-023-42230-5. PubMed 37891202.
Backbone
  Vector backbone: pAAV
  Vector type: AAV
Growth in bacteria
  Bacterial resistance: Ampicillin, 100 μg/mL
  Growth temperature: 37°C
  Growth strain: NEB Stable
  Copy number: High Copy
Gene/Insert
  Gene/Insert name: eLACCO2.1
  Species: Synthetic
  Cloning method: Restriction Enzyme; 5′ cloning site Unknown (unknown if destroyed)
Resource information
  A portion of this plasmid was derived from a plasmid made by: Robert Campbell
Terms and licenses: Academic/Nonprofit Terms; Industry Terms: Not Available to Industry
Depositor comments: Please visit https://doi.org/10.1101/2022.12.27.522013 for bioRxiv preprint.
How to cite: pAAV-hSyn-R-diLACCO1 was a gift from Robert Campbell & Marie-Eve Paquet (Addgene plasmid # 208102 ; http://n2t.net/addgene:208102 ; RRID:Addgene_208102)
